Addgene plasmid #8325: pSP64R1 SHP2 WT
Depositing lab: Ben Neel. Depositing organization: Beth Israel Deaconess Medical Center. Publication: Activated mutants of SHP-2 preferentially induce elongation of Xenopus animal caps. O'Reilly AM, Pluskey S, Shoelson SE, Neel BG. Mol Cell Biol 2000 Jan;20(1):299-311. 10.1128/MCB.20.1.299-311.2000 PubMed 10594032.
Backbone
  Vector backbone: pSP64R1
  Backbone size w/o insert (bp): 3500
  Vector type: Xenopus expression
Growth in bacteria
  Bacterial resistance: Ampicillin, 100 μg/mL
  Growth temperature: 37°C
  Growth strain: DH5alpha
  Copy number: High Copy
Gene/Insert
  Gene/Insert name: SHP2 (alt names: SH-PTP2; PTPN11)
  Species: H. sapiens (human)
  Insert size (bp): 2276
  GenBank ID: L03535
  Entrez Gene: PTPN11 (a.k.a. BPTP3, CFC, JMML, METCDS, NS1, PTP-1D, PTP2C, SH-PTP2, SH-PTP3, SHP2)
  Cloning method: Restriction Enzyme; 5′ cloning site EcoRI (not destroyed); 3′ cloning site EcoR1 (not destroyed)
  Sequencing primers: 5′ na
Terms and licenses: Academic/Nonprofit Terms; Industry Terms: Not Available to Industry
How to cite: pSP64R1 SHP2 WT was a gift from Ben Neel (Addgene plasmid # 8325 ; http://n2t.net/addgene:8325 ; RRID:Addgene_8325)
