[The description below was written by a language model from this plasmid's Addgene catalogue record and pLannotate feature annotations shown in this document.]
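Description:
pSP64R1 SHP2 WT is a Xenopus expression plasmid built on the pSP64R1 backbone, a vector designed for making synthetic mRNA by in vitro transcription rather than for direct expression from a eukaryotic promoter. It is maintained in E. coli through a high-copy ColE1/pUC-type origin and selected with ampicillin via the β-lactamase gene and its native promoter. The annotated sequence also shows non-functional backbone remnants typical of pBR322/pUC-derived vectors: fragments of rop, bom, the tetracycline resistance gene and lacI, along with a lac promoter, operator and CAP binding site.

The insert is wild-type human SHP2 (PTPN11, also called SH-PTP2), a non-receptor protein tyrosine phosphatase that acts downstream of receptor and cytoplasmic tyrosine kinases and positively regulates MAPK signalling. It was cloned as an EcoRI fragment with both sites retained. On the circular map, a bacteriophage SP6 promoter sits just upstream of the Xenopus β-globin 5′ UTR, followed by the PTPN11 coding sequence and then the Xenopus β-globin 3′ UTR. SP6 polymerase therefore produces a transcript in which the SHP2 open reading frame is flanked by globin untranslated regions, which promote efficient translation and stability of injected RNA in Xenopus oocytes and embryos. No epitope tag or reporter is annotated.

The catalogue lists a backbone of about 3.5 kb and an insert of about 2.3 kb, somewhat more than the 5,239 nt sequenced record, so the listed sizes are approximate. The associated publication examined activated SHP-2 mutants in Xenopus animal caps. The "WT" designation suggests this construct serves as the wild-type counterpart in such experiments, though the record does not say so explicitly.
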