Features (pLannotate 1.2.2; 14 found; start..end, strand, type, name):
     12..54      +  5'UTR          Xenopus globin 5'-UTR: translational enhancer from the 5'-UTR of the major beta-globin gene of Xenopus laevis
     87..1865    +  CDS            PTPN11 (sequence withheld): PTN11_HUMAN - Also known as PTP2C, SHPTP2. Experimental evidence at protein level: Swiss-Prot protein existence level 1. Acts downstream of various receptor and cytoplasmic protein tyrosine kinases to participate in the signal transduction from the cell surface to the nucleus (PubMed:10655584, PubMed:18559669, PubMed:18829466, PubMed:26742426, PubMed:28074573). Positively regulates MAPK signal transduction pathway (PubMed:28074573). Dephosphorylates GAB1, ARHGAP35 and EGFR (PubMed:28074573). Dephosphorylates ROCK2 at 'Tyr-722' resulting in stimulation of its RhoA binding activity (PubMed:18559
   2070..2195    +  3'UTR          Xenopus globin 3'-UTR: 3'-UTR of the major beta-globin gene of Xenopus laevis
   2331..2347    -  protein_bind   lac operator: The lac repressor binds to the lac operator to inhibit transcription in E. coli. This inhibition can be relieved by adding lactose or isopropyl-β-D-thiogalactopyranoside (IPTG). lac repressor encoded by lacI
   2355..2385    -  promoter       lac promoter: promoter for the E. coli lac operon
   2400..2421    -  protein_bind   CAP binding site: CAP binding activates transcription in the presence of cAMP. E. coli catabolite activator protein
   2434..2526    -  CDS            lacI (fragment): lac repressor; lacI; The lac repressor binds to the lac operator to inhibit transcription in E. coli. This inhibition can be relieved by adding lactose or isopropyl-β-D-thiogalactopyranoside (IPTG).
   2709..3297    -  rep_origin     ori: high-copy-number ColE1/pMB1/pBR322/pUC origin of replication
   3468..4328    -  CDS            AmpR: β-lactamase; bla; confers resistance to ampicillin, carbenicillin, and related antibiotics
   4329..4433    -  promoter       AmpR promoter: bla
   4528..4563    +  CDS            rop (fragment): Rop protein, which maintains plasmids at low copy number; rop
   4665..4713    +  misc_feature   bom (fragment): basis of mobility region from pBR322
   4714..4993    -  CDS            TcR (fragment): tetracycline efflux protein; tet; confers resistance to tetracycline
   5221..5239    +  promoter       SP6 promoter: promoter for bacteriophage SP6 RNA polymerase
>Addgene plasmid #8325 | pSP64R1 SHP2 WT | addgene full sequence | sequence record 342180 | Addgene NGS Result
ATACAAGCTTGCTTGTTCTTTTTGCAGAAGCTCAGAATAAACGCTCAACTTTGGCAGATCGGTACCGAAT
TCCGGGCGGGAGGAAC
[1779 nt withheld, positions 87-1865]
TGAGAAAACCTGCCAAAACTTCAGCACAGAAATAGATGTGGACTTTCACCCTCTCCCTAAAAAGATCAAG
AACAGACGCAAGAAAGTTTATGTGAAGACAGAATTTGGATTTGGAAGGCTTGCAATGTGGTTGACTACCT
TTTGATAAGCAAAATTTGAAACCATTTAAAGACCGGAATTCCTCGAGAGATCTGGTTACCACTAAACCAG
CCTCAAGAACACCCGAATGGAGTCTCTAAGCTACATAATACCAACTTACACTTTACAAAATGTTGTCCCC
CAAAATGTAGCCATTCGTATCTGCTCCTAATAAAAAGAAAGTTTCTTCACATTCTAAAAAAAAAAAAAAA
AAAAAAAAAAAAAAAAAAAAMCCCCCCCCCCCCCCCCCTGCAGGTCGACTCTAGAGGATCCCCGGGCGAG
CTCGAATTAATTCGTAATCATGTCATAGCTGTTTCCTGTGTGAAATTGTTATCCGCTCACAATTCCACAC
AACATACGAGCCGGAAGCATAAAGTGTAAAGCCTGGGGTGCCTAATGAGTGAGCTAACTCACATTAATTG
CGTTGCGCTCACTGCCCGCTTTCCAGTCGGGAAACCTGTCGTGCCAGCTGCATTAATGAATCGGCCAACG
CGCGGGGAGAGGCGGTTTGCGTATTGGGCGCTCTTCCGCTTCCTCGCTCACTGACTCGCTGCGCTCGGTC
GTTCGGCTGCGGCGAGCGGTATCAGCTCACTCAAAGGCGGTAATACGGTTATCCACAGAATCAGGGGATA
ACGCAGGAAAGAACATGTGAGCAAAAGGCCAGCAAAAGGCCAGGAACCGTAAAAAGGCCGCGTTGCTGGC
GTTTTTCCATAGGCTCCGCCCCCCTGACGAGCATCACAAAAATCGACGCTCAAGTCAGAGGTGGCGAAAC
CCGACAGGACTATAAAGATACCAGGCGTTTCCCCCTGGAAGCTCCCTCGTGCGCTCTCCTGTTCCGACCC
TGCCGCTTACCGGATACCTGTCCGCCTTTCTCCCTTCGGGAAGCGTGGCGCTTTCTCATAGCTCACGCTG
TAGGTATCTCAGTTCGGTGTAGGTCGTTCGCTCCAAGCTGGGCTGTGTGCACGAACCCCCCGTTCAGCCC
GACCGCTGCGCCTTATCCGGTAACTATCGTCTTGAGTCCAACCCGGTAAGACACGACTTATCGCCACTGG
CAGCAGCCACTGGTAACAGGATTAGCAGAGCGAGGTATGTAGGCGGTGCTACAGAGTTCTTGAAGTGGTG
GCCTAACTACGGCTACACTAGAAGAACAGTATTTGGTATCTGCGCTCTGCTGAAGCCAGTTACCTTCGGA
AAAAGAGTTGGTAGCTCTTGATCCGGCAAACAAACCACCGCTGGTAGCGGTGGTTTTTTTGTTTGCAAGC
AGCAGATTACGCGCAGAAAAAAAGGATCTCAAGAAGATCCTTTGATCTTTTCTACGGGGTCTGACGCTCA
GTGGAACGAAAACTCACGTTAAGGGATTTTGGTCATGAGATTATCAAAAAGGATCTTCACCTAGATCCTT
TTAAATTAAAAATGAAGTTTTAAATCAATCTAAAGTATATATGAGTAAACTTGGTCTGACAGTTACCAAT
GCTTAATCAGTGAGGCACCTATCTCAGCGATCTGTCTATTTCGTTCATCCATAGTTGCCTGACTCCCCGT
CGTGTAGATAACTACGATACGGGAGGGCTTACCATCTGGCCCCAGTGCTGCAATGATACCGCGAGACCCA
CGCTCACCGGCTCCAGATTTATCAGCAATAAACCAGCCAGCCGGAAGGGCCGAGCGCAGAAGTGGTCCTG
CAACTTTATCCGCCTCCATCCAGTCTATTAATTGTTGCCGGGAAGCTAGAGTAAGTAGTTCGCCAGTTAA
TAGTTTGCGCAACGTTGTTGCCATTGCTACAGGCATCGTGGTGTCACGCTCGTCGTTTGGTATGGCTTCA
TTCAGCTCCGGTTCCCAACGATCAAGGCGAGTTACATGATCCCCCATGTTGTGCAAAAAAGCGGTTAGCT
CCTTCGGTCCTCCGATCGTTGTCAGAAGTAAGTTGGCCGCAGTGTTATCACTCATGGTTATGGCAGCACT
GCATAATTCTCTTACTGTCATGCCATCCGTAAGATGCTTTTCTGTGACTGGTGAGTACTCAACCAAGTCA
TTCTGAGAATAGTGTATGCGGCGACCGAGTTGCTCTTGCCCGGCGTCAATACGGGATAATACCGCGCCAC
ATAGCAGAACTTTAAAAGTGCTCATCATTGGAAAACGTTCTTCGGGGCGAAAACTCTCAAGGATCTTACC
GCTGTTGAGATCCAGTTCGATGTAACCCACTCGTGCACCCAACTGATCTTCAGCATCTTTTACTTTCACC
AGCGTTTCTGGGTGAGCAAAAACAGGAAGGCAAAATGCCGCAAAAAAGGGAATAAGGGCGACACGGAAAT
GTTGAATACTCATACTCTTCCTTTTTCAATATTATTGAAGCATTTATCAGGGTTATTGTCTCATGAGCGG
ATACATATTTGAATGTATTTAGAAAAATAAACAAATAGGGGTTCCGCGCACATTTCCCCGAAAAGTGCCA
CCTGACGTCTAAGAAACCATTATTATCATGACATTAACCTATAAAAATAGGCGTATCACGAGGCCCTTTC
GTCTCGCGCGTTTCGGTGATGACGGTGAAAACCTCTGACACATGCAGCTCCCGGAGACGGTCACAGCTTG
TCTGTAAGCGGATGCCGGGAGCAGACAAGCCCGTCAGGGCGCGTCAGCGGGTGTTGGCGGGTGTCGGGGC
TGGCTTAACTATGCGGCATCAGAGCAGATTGTACTGAGAGTGCACCATTCGACGCTCTCCCTTATGCGAC
TCCTGCATTAGGAAGCAGCCCAGTAGTAGGTTGAGGCCGTTGAGCACCGCCGCCGCAAGGAATGGTGCAT
GCAAGGAGATGGCGCCCAACAGTCCCCCGGCCACGGGGCCTGCCACCATACCCACGCCGAAACAAGCGCT
CATGAGCCCGAAGTGGCGAGCCCGATCTTCCCCATCGGTGATGTCGGCGATATAGGCGCCAGCAACCGCA
CCTGTGGCGCCGGTGATGCCGGCCACGATGCGTCCGGCGTAGAGGATCTGGCTAGCGATGACCCTGCTGA
TTGGTTCGCTGACCATTTCCGGGTGCGGGACGGCGTTACCAGAAACTCAGAAGGTTCGTCCAACCAAACC
GACTCTGACGGCAGTTTACGAGAGAGATGATAGGGTCTGCTTCAGTAAGCCAGATGCTACACAATTAGGC
TTGTACATATTGTCGTTAGAACGCGGCTACAATTAATACATAACCTTATGTATCATACACATACGATTTA
GGTGACACTATAGA
