>Addgene plasmid #8325 | pSP64R1 SHP2 WT | addgene partial sequence | sequence record 16941 | 8325 with SP6
GCTCAGAATAAACGCTCAACTTTGGCAGATCGGTACCGAATTCCGGGCGGGAGGAAC
[635 nt withheld, positions 58-692]
TC
